Addgene plasmid #127745: pDSM-f3-Prpl28-ACDH-Tecm10
Purpose: Yeast pathway position 7. ACDH transcription unit with the RPL28 promoter and ECM10 terminator.
Depositing lab: Christopher Voigt. Depositing organization: Massachusetts Institute of Technology. Publication: Iterative algorithm-guided design of massive strain libraries, applied to itaconic acid production in yeast. Young EM, Zhao Z, Gielesen BEM, Wu L, Benjamin Gordon D, Roubos JA, Voigt CA. Metab Eng. 2018 Jul;48:33-43. doi: 10.1016/j.ymben.2018.05.002. Epub 2018 May 9. PubMed 29753070.
Backbone
  Vector backbone: pDSM-f3
  Vector type: Yeast Expression, Synthetic Biology
Growth in bacteria
  Bacterial resistance: Kanamycin, 50 μg/mL
  Growth temperature: 37°C
  Growth strain: DH5alpha
  Copy number: High Copy
Gene/Insert
  Gene/Insert name: acetylating acetaldehyde dehydrogenase (alt name: ACDH)
  Species: Synthetic; L. innocua
  Insert size (bp): 1426
  GenBank ID: MH366500
  Promoter: Prpl28
  Cloning method: Restriction Enzyme; 5′ cloning site BsaI (destroyed during cloning); 3′ cloning site BsaI (destroyed during cloning)
  Sequencing primers: 5′ GAAACCTTCGAATCCAGCCAGC; 3′ ACTTAGTATGGTCTGTTGGAAAGG
Terms and licenses: Academic/Nonprofit Terms; Industry Terms: Not Available to Industry
Depositor comments: ACDH transcription unit with pathway position 7 homology arms, compatible with 5' position 6 and 3' ChrXV (3int) homology arm. Sequencing primers are also the primers for amplifying DNA for integration into the S. cerevisiae genome.
How to cite: pDSM-f3-Prpl28-ACDH-Tecm10 was a gift from Christopher Voigt (Addgene plasmid # 127745 ; http://n2t.net/addgene:127745 ; RRID:Addgene_127745)
