[The description below was written by a language model from this plasmid's Addgene catalogue record and pLannotate feature annotations shown in this document.]
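Description:
pDSM-f3-Prpl28-ACDH-Tecm10 is a yeast expression and synthetic biology part plasmid built on the pDSM-f3 backbone. It holds a single transcription unit intended for assembly into a multigene pathway in Saccharomyces cerevisiae. It is maintained in E. coli as a high-copy plasmid through a ColE1/pUC-type origin and selected with kanamycin via an aph(3')-Ia (KanR) gene, which appears to be driven by a fragment of the AmpR (bla) promoter. No yeast origin of replication or yeast selectable marker is annotated, which fits its role as a bacterial storage vector for a cassette that is integrated into the genome rather than maintained episomally.

The payload is a synthetic coding sequence of about 1.4 kb for acetylating acetaldehyde dehydrogenase (ACDH), derived from L. innocua. It is placed under the RPL28 promoter and followed by the ECM10 terminator, and was inserted by BsaI-based cloning that destroyed both sites. The unit is flanked by homology arms that define pathway position 7. The 5' arm is compatible with the position 6 cassette and the 3' arm with a chromosome XV integration arm, so the cassette can be PCR-amplified and joined to its neighbours by homologous recombination during genomic integration.

The automated feature table does not annotate the promoter, coding sequence, terminator or homology arms. It does show two minimal FRT sites in opposite orientation bracketing the roughly 2.3 kb region where the insert presumably lies, along with rrnB T1/T2 terminator fragments, 5S rRNA sequence and a short lacZα remnant from the backbone. The plasmid belongs to a combinatorial strain library for engineering itaconic acid production in yeast.
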