Features (pLannotate 1.2.2; 10 found; start..end, strand, type, name):
    103..143     +  terminator     rrnB T1 terminator (fragment): transcription terminator T1 from the E. coli rrnB gene
    187..220     +  protein_bind   FRT (minimal): supports FLP-mediated excision but not integration (Turan and Bode, 2011) FLP recombinase from the Saccharomyces cerevisiae 2μ plasmid
   2521..2554    -  protein_bind   FRT (minimal): supports FLP-mediated excision but not integration (Turan and Bode, 2011) FLP recombinase from the Saccharomyces cerevisiae 2μ plasmid
   3024..3043    +  CDS            lacZα (fragment): LacZα fragment of β-galactosidase; lacZ fragment
   3068..3085    -  terminator     rrnB T2 terminator (fragment): transcription terminator T2 from the E. coli rrnB gene
   3310..3898    -  rep_origin     ori: high-copy-number ColE1/pMB1/pBR322/pUC origin of replication
   4020..4829    -  CDS            KanR: aminoglycoside phosphotransferase; aph(3')-Ia; confers resistance to kanamycin in bacteria or G418 (Geneticin®) in eukaryotes
   4832..4928    -  promoter       AmpR promoter (fragment): bla
   4958..4982    -  CDS            KanR (fragment): aminoglycoside phosphotransferase; aph(3')-Ia; confers resistance to kanamycin in bacteria or G418 (Geneticin®) in eukaryotes
   5011..99      +  ncRNA          5S rRNA (across the origin): Accession: RF00001 - 5S ribosomal RNA
>Addgene plasmid #127745 | pDSM-f3-Prpl28-ACDH-Tecm10 | addgene full sequence | sequence record 254149 | Addgene NGS Result
CGGTGGTCCCACCTGACCCCATGCCGAACTCAGAAGTGAAACGCCGTAGCGCCGATGGTAGTGTGGGGAC
TCCCCATGCGAGAGTAGGGAACTGCCAGGCATCAAATAAAACGAAAGGCTCAGTCGAAAGACTGGGCCTT
TCGCCCGGGCTAATTAGGGGGTGTCGCCCTTATTCGACTCTATAGTGAAGTTCCTATTCTCTAGAAAGTA
TAGGAACTTCTGAAGTGGGGAAACCTTCGAATCCAGCCAGCATGTCGACACCCACAAGATGTAGTGCACG
TGCTTAATCATCGTTTACTGCCGCCTATGAGCGTAAGCTAATGTTATAAAGAAACAAGCTATAATATTGT
TAAATATAGTTGATCAACAGCATTGTAATGATTACAAGAGACGAGGTGGAATGAACCTTATGAAATGCGT
TTTATATATAAACTGTAATAAGAGCTAAGTTGAATTGAAATCTACGATACTTGATGTTGACATTATAGCA
CTAGTTCCCAGGAAACCCTTTCGAAAAACACAGCAAAAACAAGAGTACTGTAACCAATGTAACATCTGTA
CACCAGGGACCCACACATTACCAAAATCAAAATTATTTTTCTAATGCCTGTTATTTTTCCTATTTTTCCT
CTGGCGCGTGAATAGCCCGCAGAGACGCAAACAATTTTCCTCGCAGTTTTTCGCTTGTTTAATGCGTATT
TTCCCAGATAGGTTCAAACCTTTCATCTGTATCCCGTATATTTAAGATGGCGTTTGCTTTCTCCGTTGAT
TTTTTTCCTTCTTAGTGATTTTTTTGCATTAAATCCCAGAACAATCATCCAACTAATCAAGAATGGAATC
TTTGGAATTGGAACAATTAGTCAAGAAGGTTTTGTTGGAAAAATTGGCTGAACAAAAGGAAGTTCCAACC
AAGACCACCACCCAAGGTGCCAAGTCCGGTGTTTTCGACACCGTCGATGAAGCTGTCCAAGCTGCTGTCA
TTGCTCAAAACTGTTACAAGGAAAAATCTTTGGAAGAAAGAAGAAACGTTGTCAAGGCCATCAGAGAAGC
TTTGTACCCAGAAATCGAAACCATTGCCACCAGAGCTGTTGCTGAAACCGGTATGGGTAATGTCACTGAC
AAGATCTTGAAGAACACTTTGGCCATCGAAAAGACCCCAGGTGTTGAAGATTTGTACACTGAAGTTGCCA
CTGGTGACAACGGTATGACTTTGTACGAATTGTCTCCATACGGTGTCATCGGTGCTGTTGCCCCATCTAC
CAACCCAACTGAAACTTTGATCTGTAACTCCATTGGTATGTTGGCTGCTGGTAATGCTGTTTTCTACTCT
CCTCACCCAGGTGCCAAGAACATCTCTTTATGGTTAATCGAAAAATTGAACACCATTGTCCGTGACTCTT
GTGGTATCGACAACTTGATTGTCACTGTTGCCAAGCCTTCCATCCAAGCTGCTCAAGAAATGATGAACCA
TCCAAAGGTCCCATTGTTGGTTATCACTGGTGGTCCAGGTGTTGTCTTGCAAGCTATGCAATCTGGTAAG
AAGGTCATTGGTGCTGGTGCTGGTAACCCACCATCTATCGTCGATGAAACTGCTAACATTGAAAAGGCTG
CCGCTGATATCGTTGACGGTGCTTCTTTCGACCACAACATCCTATGTATTGCTGAAAAATCCGTTGTTGC
CGTTGACTCCATTGCTGATTTCTTATTATTCCAAATGGAAAAGAACGGTGCTTTGCACGTTACCAACCCA
TCTGATATCCAAAAATTGGAAAAGGTTGCTGTCACTGACAAGGGTGTCACCAACAAGAAATTGGTTGGTA
AGTCTGCTACTGAAATCTTGAAGGAAGCTGGTATTGCTTGTGACTTCACTCCAAGATTAATCATTGTCGA
AACTGAAAAGTCCCACCCATTTGCCACCGTTGAATTGTTGATGCCAATTGTCCCAGTTGTCAGAGTTCCA
GACTTCGATGAAGCTTTGGAAGTTGCCATCGAATTGGAACAAGGTTTGCACCACACTGCTACCATGCACT
CTCAAAACATCTCCAGATTGAACAAGGCTGCTAGAGACATGCAAACTTCCATCTTTGTCAAGAACGGTCC
ATCTTTCGCTGGTTTAGGTTTCAGAGGTGAAGGTTCCACTACTTTCACCATTGCTACCCCAACTGGTGAA
GGTACCACCACCGCTAGACATTTCGCTAGAAGAAGAAGATGTGTTTTGACTGATGGTTTCTCCATACGTT
AAAACAAGATAATAAAAAAGATAATATTTTCGTTTAAAATTTCAGAAATATTGCTTACATCAAACGAAAT
AGTAAGCGTAAACCATATATCCTTTCAACGATATGTATCATTTTTATAGTCTTTTGGCGGTATAAAAAGA
ATAGCCAAAGGTGGAAGTCAGGTTAAACCAAAAGAAACTACCCGCAAGGGATGTATGCATTTGAACATAA
AAAACTCCTCAGAAAGCCTGTATGCGAAGCCACAATCCTTTCCAACAGACCATACTAAGTAAAATGAAGT
GAAGTTCCTATACTTTCTAGAGAATAGGAACTTCTATAGTGAGTCGAATAAGGGCGACACAAAATTTATT
CTAAATGCATAATAAATACTGATAACATCTTATAGTTTGTATTATATTTTGTATTATCGTTGACATGTAT
AATTTTGATATCAAAAACTGATTTTCCCTTTATTATTTTCGAGATTTATTTTCTTAATTCTCTTTAACAA
ACTAGAAATATTGTATATACAAAAAATCATAAATAATAGATGAATAGTTTAATTATAGGTGTTCATCAAT
CGAAAAAGCAACGTATCTTATTTAAAGTGCGTTGCTTTTTTCTCATTTATAAGGTTAAATAATTCTCATA
TATCAAGCAAAGTGACAGGCGCCCTTAAATATTCTGACAAATGCTCTTTCCCTAAACTCCCCCCATAAAA
AAACCCGCCGAAGCGGGTTTTTACGTTATTTGCGGATTAACGATTACTCGTTATCAGAACCGCCCAGGGG
GCCCGAGCTTAAGACTGGCCGTCGTTTTACAACACAGAAAGAGTTTGTAGAAACGCAAAAAGGCCATCCG
TCAGGGGCCTTCTGCTTAGTTTGATGCCTGGCAGTTCCCTACTCTCGCCTTCCGCTTCCTCGCTCACTGA
CTCGCTGCGCTCGGTCGTTCGGCTGCGGCGAGCGGTATCAGCTCACTCAAAGGCGGTAATACGGTTATCC
ACAGAATCAGGGGATAACGCAGGAAAGAACATGTGAGCAAAAGGCCAGCAAAAGGCCAGGAACCGTAAAA
AGGCCGCGTTGCTGGCGTTTTTCCATAGGCTCCGCCCCCCTGACGAGCATCACAAAAATCGACGCTCAAG
TCAGAGGTGGCGAAACCCGACAGGACTATAAAGATACCAGGCGTTTCCCCCTGGAAGCTCCCTCGTGCGC
TCTCCTGTTCCGACCCTGCCGCTTACCGGATACCTGTCCGCCTTTCTCCCTTCGGGAAGCGTGGCGCTTT
CTCATAGCTCACGCTGTAGGTATCTCAGTTCGGTGTAGGTCGTTCGCTCCAAGCTGGGCTGTGTGCACGA
ACCCCCCGTTCAGCCCGACCGCTGCGCCTTATCCGGTAACTATCGTCTTGAGTCCAACCCGGTAAGACAC
GACTTATCGCCACTGGCAGCAGCCACTGGTAACAGGATTAGCAGAGCGAGGTATGTAGGCGGTGCTACAG
AGTTCTTGAAGTGGTGGGCTAACTACGGCTACACTAGAAGAACAGTATTTGGTATCTGCGCTCTGCTGAA
GCCAGTTACCTTCGGAAAAAGAGTTGGTAGCTCTTGATCCGGCAAACAAACCACCGCTGGTAGCGGTGGT
TTTTTTGTTTGCAAGCAGCAGATTACGCGCAGAAAAAAAGGATCTCAAGAAGATCCTTTGATCTTTTCTA
CGGGGTCTGACGCTCAGTGGAACGACGCGCGCGTAACTCACGTTAAGGGATTTTGGTCATGAGCTTGCGC
CGTCCCGTCAAGTCAGCGTAATGCTCTGCTTAGAAAAACTCATCGAGCATCAAATGAAATTGCAATTTAT
TCATATCAGGATTATCAATACCATATTTTTGAAAAAGCCGTTTCTGTAATGAAGGAGAAAACTCACCGAG
GCAGTTCCATAGGATGGCAAGATCCTGGTATCGGTCTGCGATTCCGACTCGTCCAACATCAATACAACCT
ATTAATTTCCCCTCGTCAAAAATAAGGTTATCAAGTGAGAAATCACCATGAGTGACGACTGAATCCGGTG
AGAATGGCAAAAGTTTATGCATTTCTTTCCAGACTTGTTCAACAGGCCAGCCATTACGCTCGTCATCAAA
ATCACTCGCATCAACCAAACCGTTATTCATTCGTGATTGCGCCTGAGCGAGGCGAAATACGCGATCGCTG
TTAAAAGGACAATTACAAACAGGAATCGAGTGCAACCGGCGCAGGAACACTGCCAGCGCATCAACAATAT
TTTCACCTGAATCAGGATATTCTTCTAATACCTGGAACGCTGTTTTTCCGGGGATCGCAGTGGTGAGTAA
CCATGCATCATCAGGAGTACGGATAAAATGCTTGATGGTCGGAAGTGGCATAAATTCCGTCAGCCAGTTT
AGTCTGACCATCTCATCTGTAACATCATTGGCAACGCTACCTTTGCCATGTTTCAGAAACAACTCTGGCG
CATCGGGCTTCCCATACAAGCGATAGATTGTCGCACCTGATTGCCCGACATTATCGCGAGCCCATTTATA
CCCATATAAATCAGCATCCATGTTGGAATTTAATCGCGGCCTCGACGTTTCCCGTTGAATATGGCTCATA
TTCTTCCTTTTTCAATATTATTGAAGCATTTATCAGGGTTATTGTCTCATGAGCGGATACATATTTGAAT
GTATTTAGAAAAATAAACAAATAGGGGTCAGTGTTACAACCAATTAACCAATTCTGAACATTATCGCGAG
CCCATTTATACCTGAATATGGCTCATAACACCCCTTGTTTGCCTGGCGGCAGTAGCG
